Addgene plasmid #75133: MSCV-miR30_shBrd9_1116-PGK-NeoR-IRES-mCherry
Purpose: Retroviral expression plasmid encoding shBrd9_1116 (targeting murine Brd9)
Depositing lab: Christopher Vakoc. Depositing organization: Cold Spring Harbor Laboratory. Publication: Sensitivity and engineered resistance of myeloid leukemia cells to BRD9 inhibition. Hohmann AF, Martin LJ, Minder JL, Roe JS, Shi J, Steurer S, Bader G, McConnell D, Pearson M, Gerstberger T, Gottschamel T, Thompson D, Suzuki Y, Koegl M, Vakoc CR. Nat Chem Biol. 2016 Jul 4. doi: 10.1038/nchembio.2115. PubMed 27376689.
Backbone
  Vector backbone: MSCV-miR30-shRNA-PGK-NeoR-IRES-GFP
  Vector type: Retroviral
  Selectable markers: Neomycin (select with G418)
Growth in bacteria
  Bacterial resistance: Ampicillin, 100 μg/mL
  Growth temperature: 37°C
  Growth strain: NEB Stable
  Copy number: Unknown
Gene/Insert
  Gene/Insert name: shBrd9_1116
  gRNA/shRNA sequence: TTTATTTCTTCTTTCATCTTTG
  Species: M. musculus (mouse)
  Cloning method: Restriction Enzyme; 5′ cloning site Xho1 (not destroyed); 3′ cloning site EcoR1 (not destroyed)
  Sequencing primers: 5′ TGT TTG AAT GAG GCT TCA GTA C; 3′ -
Terms and licenses: Academic/Nonprofit Terms; Industry Terms: Not Available to Industry
How to cite: MSCV-miR30_shBrd9_1116-PGK-NeoR-IRES-mCherry was a gift from Christopher Vakoc (Addgene plasmid # 75133 ; http://n2t.net/addgene:75133 ; RRID:Addgene_75133)
