[The description below was written by a language model from this plasmid's Addgene catalogue record.]
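Description:
MSCV-miR30_shBrd9_1116-PGK-NeoR-IRES-mCherry is a retroviral RNA interference vector built on a murine stem cell virus (MSCV) backbone and designed to knock down mouse Brd9. It is propagated in bacteria under ampicillin selection. The record gives no feature table and lists the copy number as unknown, so the bacterial origin and the exact layout of the viral elements are not documented here. As an MSCV-type vector, it is expected to be packaged into retroviral particles and delivered by transduction, with the sequence between the long terminal repeats integrating into the target cell genome.

The payload is a single short hairpin RNA, shBrd9_1116, placed in a miR-30 microRNA context between XhoI and EcoRI sites that were both preserved during cloning. Embedding the hairpin in miR-30 flanking sequence allows it to be transcribed as part of a longer polymerase II transcript and processed by the endogenous microRNA machinery into a mature guide strand. In this vector family that transcript is normally driven by the viral LTR, although the record does not state the promoter explicitly. Downstream, as the name indicates, a PGK promoter drives a bicistronic marker cassette in which a neomycin resistance gene is linked through an IRES to mCherry, so transduced cells can be selected with G418 and tracked or sorted by red fluorescence. The listed parental backbone carries GFP in this position, whereas the construct name specifies mCherry, implying a reporter swap that the record does not otherwise describe.

The associated work concerns the dependence of myeloid leukemia cells on BRD9, which is consistent with use of this plasmid for stable Brd9 depletion in mouse cells.
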