>Addgene plasmid #75133 | MSCV-miR30_shBrd9_1116-PGK-NeoR-IRES-mCherry | depositor partial sequence | sequence record 142079 | shRNA
TGCTGTTGACAGTGAGCGAAAAGATGAAAGAAGAAATAAATAGTGAAGCCACAGATGTATTTATTTCTTC
TTTCATCTTTGTGCCTACTGCCTCGGA
