>Addgene plasmid #75133 | MSCV-miR30_shBrd9_1116-PGK-NeoR-IRES-mCherry | addgene partial sequence | sequence record 147825 | pLXSN5 5'-CCCTTGAACCTCCTCGTTCGACC-3'
ATCCTCCCTTTATCCAGCCCTCACTCCTTCTCTAGGCGCCGGAATTAGATCTCTCGACTAGGGATAACAG
GGTAATTGTTTGAATGAGGCTTCAGTACTTTACAGAATCGTTGCCTGCACATCTTGGAAACACTTGCTGG
GATTACTTCTTCAGGTTAACCCAACAGAAGGCTCGAGAAGGTATATTGCTGTTGACAGTGAGCGAAAAGA
TGAAAGAAGAAATAAATAGTGAAGCCACAGATGTATTTATTTCTTCTTTCATCTTTGTGCCTACTGCCTC
GGAATTCAAGGGGCTACTTTAGGAGCAATTATCTTGTTTACTAAAACTGAATACCTTGCTATCTCTTTGA
TACATTTTTACAAAGCTGAATTAAAATGGTATAAATTAAATCACTTTTTTCAATTGACGCGTGATCTAAT
TCTACCGGGTAGGGGAGGCGCTTTTCCCAAGGCAGTCTGGAGCATGCGCTTTAGCAGCCCCGCTGGGCAC
TTGGCGCTACACAAGTGGCCTCTGGCCTCGCACACATTCCACATCCACCGGTAGGCGCCAACCGGCTCCG
TTCTTTGGTGGCCCCTTCGCGCCACCTTCTACTCCTCCCCTAGTCAGGAAGTTCCCCCCCGCCCCGCAGC
TCGCGTCGTGCAGGACGTGACAAATGGAAGTAGCACGTCTCACTAGTCTCGTGCAGATGGACAGCACCGC
TGAGCAATGGAAGCGGGTAGGCCTTTGGGGCAGCGGCCAATAGCAGCTTTGCTCCTTCGCTTTCTGGGCT
CAGAGGCTGGGAAGGGGTGGGTCCGGGGGCGGGCTCAGGGGCGGGCTCAGGGGCGGGGCGGGCGCCCGAA
GGTCCTCCGGAGGCCCGGCATTCTGCACGCTTCAAAAGCGCACGTCTGCCGCGCTGTTCTCCTCTTCCTC
ATCTCCGGGCCTTTCGACCTGCAGCCAATATGGGATCGGCCATTGAACAAAATGGATTGCACGCAGGTTC
TCCGGCCGCTTGG
