>Addgene plasmid #75133 | MSCV-miR30_shBrd9_1116-PGK-NeoR-IRES-mCherry | addgene partial sequence | sequence record 147826 | mPGK-F 5'-cattctgcacgcttcaaaag-3'
GCCTGTTCTCCTCTTCCTCATCTCCGGGCCTTTCGACCTGCAGCCAATATGGGATCGGCCATTGAACAAG
ATGGATTGCACGCAGGTTCTCCGGCCGCTTGGGTGGAGAGGCTATTCGGCTATGACTGGGCACAACAGAC
AATCGGCTGCTCTGATGCCGCCGTGTTCCGGCTGTCAGCGCAGGGGCGCCCGGTTCTTTTTGTCAAGACC
GACCTGTCCGGTGCCCTGAATGAACTGCAGGACGAGGCAGCGCGGCTATCGTGGCTGGCCACGACGGGCG
TTCCTTGCGCAGCTGTGCTCGACGTTGTCACTGAAGCGGGAAGGGACTGGCTGCTATTGGGCGAAGTGCC
GGGGCAGGATCTCCTGTCATCTCACCTTGCTCCTGCCGAGAAAGTATCCATCATGGCTGATGCAATGCGG
CGGCTGCATACGCTTGATCCGGCTACCTGCCCATTCGACCACCAAGCGAAACATCGCATCGAGCGAGCAC
GTACTCGGATGGAAGCCGGTCTTGTCGATCAGGATGATCTGGACGAAGAGCATCAGGGGCTCGCGCCAGC
CGAACTGTTCGCCAGGCTCAAGGCGCGCATGCCCGACGGCGAGGATCTCGTCGTGACCCATGGCGATGCC
TGCTTGCCGAATATCATGGTGGAAAATGGCCGCTTTTCTGGATTCATCGACTGTGGCCGGCTGGGTGTGG
CGGACCGCTATCAGGACATAGCGTTGGCTACCCGTGATATTGCTGAAGAGCTTGGCGGCGAATGGGCTGA
CCGCTTCCTCGTGCTTTACGGTATCGCCGCTCCCGATTCGCAGCGCATCGCCTTCTATCGCCTTCTTGAC
GAGTTCTTCTGAGCAATTCCGCCCCCCCC
