>Addgene plasmid #75133 | MSCV-miR30_shBrd9_1116-PGK-NeoR-IRES-mCherry | addgene partial sequence | sequence record 147829 | IRES-F 5'-TGGCTCTCCTCAAGCGTATT-3'
GGGATCTGATCTGGGGCCTCGGTGCACATGCTTTACATGTGTTTAGTCGAGGTTAAAAAAACGTCTAGGC
CCCCCGAACCACGGGGACGTGGTTTTCCTTTGAAAAACACGATGATAATATGGCCACAACCATGGTGAGC
AAGGGCGAGGAGGATAACATGGCCATCATCAAGGAGTTCATGCGCTTCAAGGTGCACATGGAGGGCTCCG
TGAACGGCCACGAGTTCGAGATCGAGGGCGAGGGCGAGGGCCGCCCCTACGAGGGCACCCAGACCGCCAA
GCTGAAGGTGACCAAGGGTGGCCCCCTGCCCTTCGCCTGGGACATCCTGTCCCCTCAGTTCATGTACGGC
TCCAAGGCCTACGTGAAGCACCCCGCCGACATCCCCGACTACTTGAAGCTGTCCTTCCCCGAGGGCTTCA
AGTGGGAGCGCGTGATGAACTTCGAGGACGGCGGCGTGGTGACCGTGACCCAGGACTCCTCCCTGCAGGA
CGGCGAGTTCATCTACAAGGTGAAGCTGCGCGGCACCAACTTCCCCTCCGACGGCCCCGTAATGCAGAAG
AAGACCATGGGCTGGGAGGCCTCCTCCGAGCGGATGTACCCCGAGGACGGCGCCCTGAAGGGCGAGATCA
AGCAGAGGCTGAAGCTGAAGGACGGCGGCCACTACGACGCTGAGGTCAAGACCACCTACAAGGCCAAGAA
GCCCGTGCAGCTGCCCGGCGCCTACAACGTCAACATCAAGTTGGACATCACCTCCCACAACGAGGACTAC
ACCATCGTGGAACAGTACGAACGCGCCGAGGGCCGCCACTCCACCGGCGGC
